Addgene plasmid #180510: pCAT105
Purpose: Plasmid expressing mammalian codon optimized engineered DpbCasX-R3, sgRNAv2 scaffold, and restriction sites to clone in new spacers
Depositing lab: Jennifer Doudna. Publication: Chimeric CRISPR-CasX enzymes and guide RNAs for improved genome editing activity. Tsuchida CA, Zhang S, Doost MS, Zhao Y, Wang J, O'Brien E, Fang H, Li CP, Li D, Hai ZY, Chuck J, Brotzmann J, Vartoumian A, Burstein D, Chen XW, Nogales E, Doudna JA, Liu JG. Mol Cell. 2022 Mar 17;82(6):1199-1209.e6. doi: 10.1016/j.molcel.2022.02.002. Epub 2022 Feb 25. PubMed 35219382.
Backbone
  Vector backbone: pBLO62.4
  Backbone size w/o insert (bp): 4849
  Total vector size (bp): 7924
  Vector type: Mammalian Expression, CRISPR
Growth in bacteria
  Bacterial resistance: Ampicillin, 100 μg/mL
  Growth temperature: 37°C
  Growth strain: DH5alpha
  Copy number: High Copy
Gene/Insert 1
  Gene/Insert name: CasX sgRNAv2
  Promoter: U6
  Cloning method: Gibson Cloning
  Sequencing primers: 5′ GCTGTTAGAGAGATAATTGG
Gene/Insert 2
  Gene/Insert name: DpbCasX with R3 loop
  Promoter: CAG
  Tag / fusion protein: SV40 NLS (N terminal on insert); SV40 NLS (C terminal on insert); 2x FLAG (C terminal on insert)
  Cloning method: Gibson Cloning
  Sequencing primers: 5′ AGGGTTTAAGGGATGGTTGG
Terms and licenses: Academic/Nonprofit Terms; Industry Terms: Not Available to Industry
How to cite: pCAT105 was a gift from Jennifer Doudna (Addgene plasmid # 180510 ; http://n2t.net/addgene:180510 ; RRID:Addgene_180510)
