[The description below was written by a language model from this plasmid's Addgene catalogue record and pLannotate feature annotations shown in this document.]
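Description:
pCAT105 is a 7.9 kb mammalian expression and CRISPR plasmid built on the pBLO62.4 backbone. It delivers both components of an engineered CasX genome editor from a single vector. It is propagated in E. coli at high copy from a ColE1/pUC-type origin and selected with ampicillin through the bla gene and its native promoter. The backbone also carries an f1/M13 phage origin, short bom and rop remnants, and a single annotated AAV2 inverted terminal repeat. With only one ITR detected, the record does not support treating it as an AAV packaging vector.

The first cassette uses the human U6 RNA polymerase III promoter to transcribe the CasX sgRNAv2 scaffold, with restriction sites that let users clone in new spacers to retarget the enzyme. The second cassette uses a CAG-type promoter (CMV enhancer, chicken β-actin promoter and a hybrid intron) to drive a mammalian codon-optimized DpbCasX carrying the R3 loop substitution. This protein has SV40 nuclear localization signals at both ends and a C-terminal 2xFLAG tag for detection. The CasX coding sequence itself is not recognised by the annotation tool and corresponds to the large unannotated stretch between the intron and the C-terminal NLS.

Downstream of the FLAG tag, and before the bGH polyadenylation signal, the feature tables show a puromycin N-acetyltransferase coding region. This suggests puromycin selection of transfected cells, although the catalogue entry does not mention this marker or how it is linked to CasX. The short BleoR fragment in one table is likely a spurious match. The depositor sequence and the repository's partial sequencing result agree closely in layout. The plasmid is intended for testing improved CasX editing activity in mammalian cells.
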