Features (pLannotate 1.2.2; 18 found; start..end, strand, type, name):
      1..589     +  rep_origin     ori: high-copy-number ColE1/pMB1/pBR322/pUC origin of replication
    651..891     +  promoter       U6 promoter: RNA polymerase III promoter for human U6 snRNA
   1033..1318    +  enhancer       CMV enhancer: human cytomegalovirus immediate early enhancer; contains an 18-bp deletion relative to the standard CMV enhancer
   1320..1597    +  promoter       chicken β-actin promoter: No description available
   1598..1826    +  intron         hybrid intron: hybrid between chicken β-actin (CBA) and minute virus of mice (MMV) introns (Gray et al., 2011)
   4654..4673    -  CDS            BleoR (fragment): antibiotic-binding protein; Sh ble from Streptoalloteichus hindustanus; confers resistance to bleomycin, phleomycin, and Zeocin™
   4850..4870    +  CDS            SV40 NLS: nuclear localization signal of SV40 (simian virus 40) large T antigen
   4871..4887    +  CDS            5xFLAG (fragment): five tandem FLAG® epitope tags
   4898..4919    +  CDS            2xFLAG (fragment): two tandem FLAG® epitope tags
   4984..5581    +  CDS            PuroR (fragment): puromycin N-acetyltransferase; pac from Streptomyces; confers resistance to puromycin
   5621..5732    +  polyA_signal   bGH poly(A) signal: bovine growth hormone polyadenylation signal
   5837..5977    +  repeat_region  AAV2 ITR: inverted terminal repeat of adeno-associated virus serotype 2 inverted
   5982..6033    -  misc_feature   bom (fragment): basis of mobility region from pBR322
   6052..6432    +  rep_origin     M13 ori (sequence partly withheld): M13 bacteriophage origin of replication; arrow indicates direction of (+) strand synthesis
   6508..6557    -  misc_feature   bom (fragment): basis of mobility region from pBR322
   6659..6694    -  CDS            rop (fragment): Rop protein, which maintains plasmids at low copy number; rop
   6789..6893    +  promoter       AmpR promoter: bla
   6894..7754    +  CDS            AmpR: β-lactamase; bla; confers resistance to ampicillin, carbenicillin, and related antibiotics
>Addgene plasmid #180510 | pCAT105 | depositor full sequence | sequence record 351029 | pCAT105 sequence 7924 bps
TTGAGATCCTTTTTTTCTGCGCGTAATCTGCTGCTTGCAAACAAAAAAACCACCGCTACCAGCGGTGGTT
TGTTTGCCGGATCAAGAGCTACCAACTCTTTTTCCGAAGGTAACTGGCTTCAGCAGAGCGCAGATACCAA
ATACTGTCCTTCTAGTGTAGCCGTAGTTAGGCCACCACTTCAAGAACTCTGTAGCACCGCCTACATACCT
CGCTCTGCTAATCCTGTTACCAGTGGCTGCTGCCAGTGGCGATAAGTCGTGTCTTACCGGGTTGGACTCA
AGACGATAGTTACCGGATAAGGCGCAGCGGTCGGGCTGAACGGGGGGTTCGTGCACACAGCCCAGCTTGG
AGCGAACGACCTACACCGAACTGAGATACCTACAGCGTGAGCTATGAGAAAGCGCCACGCTTCCCGAAGG
GAGAAAGGCGGACAGGTATCCGGTAAGCGGCAGGGTCGGAACAGGAGAGCGCACGAGGGAGCTTCCAGGG
GGAAACGCCTGGTATCTTTATAGTCCTGTCGGGTTTCGCCACCTCTGACTTGAGCGTCGATTTTTGTGAT
GCTCGTCAGGGGGGCGGAGCCTATGGAAAAACGCCAGCAACGCGGCCTTTTTACGGTTCCTGGCCTTTTG
CTGGCCTTTTGCTCACATGTGAGGGCCTATTTCCCATGATTCCTTCATATTTGCATATACGATACAAGGC
TGTTAGAGAGATAATTGGAATTAATTTGACTGTAAACACAAAGATATTAGTACAAAATACGTGACGTAGA
AAGTAATAATTTCTTGGGTAGTTTGCAGTTTTAAAATTATGTTTTAAAATGGACTATCATATGCTTACCG
TAACTTGAAAGTATTTCGATTTCTTGGCTTTATATATCTTGTGGAAAGGACGAAACACCGGCGCTTTTAT
CTCATTACTTTGAGAGCCATCACCAGCGACTATGTCGTATGGGTAAAGCGCTTATTTATCGGAGAAACCG
ATAAATAAGAAGCATCAAAGGGGTCTTCGAGAAGACCCTTTTTTTTGGTACCCGTTACATAACTTACGGT
AAATGGCCCGCCTGGCTGACCGCCCAACGACCCCCGCCCATTGACGTCAATAGTAACGCCAATAGGGACT
TTCCATTGACGTCAATGGGTGGAGTATTTACGGTAAACTGCCCACTTGGCAGTACATCAAGTGTATCATA
TGCCAAGTACGCCCCCTATTGACGTCAATGACGGTAAATGGCCCGCCTGGCATTGTGCCCAGTACATGAC
CTTATGGGACTTTCCTACTTGGCAGTACATCTACGTATTAGTCATCGCTATTACCATGGTCGAGGTGAGC
CCCACGTTCTGCTTCACTCTCCCCATCTCCCCCCCCTCCCCACCCCCAATTTTGTATTTATTTATTTTTT
AATTATTTTGTGCAGCGATGGGGGCGGGGGGGGGGGGGGGGCGCGCGCCAGGCGGGGCGGGGCGGGGCGA
GGGGCGGGGCGGGGCGAGGCGGAGAGGTGCGGCGGCAGCCAATCAGAGCGGCGCGCTCCGAAAGTTTCCT
TTTATGGCGAGGCGGCGGCGGCGGCGGCCCTATAAAAAGCGAAGCGCGCGGCGGGCGGGAGTCGCTGCGA
CGCTGCCTTCGCCCCGTGCCCCGCTCCGCCGCCGCCTCGCGCCGCCCGCCCCGGCTCTGACTGACCGCGT
TACTCCCACAGGTGAGCGGGCGGGACGGCCCTTCTCCTCCGGGCTGTAATTAGCTGAGCAAGAGGTAAGG
GTTTAAGGGATGGTTGGTTGGTGGGGTATTAATGTTTAATTACCTGGAGCACCTGCCTGAAATCACTTTT
TTTCAGGTTGGACCGGTGCCACCATGGCCCCAAAGAAGAAGCGGAAGGTCAGCGAAAAGAGAATCAACAA
GATCAGGAAGAAGCTGAGCGCCGACAACGCCACCAAGCCTGTGTCTAGGAGTGGCCCCATGAAAACCCTG
CTCGTCAGAGTGATGACCGACGACCTGAAGAAGAGACTGGAAAAGAGGAGGAAGAAACCCGAAGTGATGC
CCCAAGTGATCAGCAACAACGCCGCCAACAACCTGAGAATGCTGCTGGACGACTACACCAAGATGAAGGA
AGCCATCCTGCAGGTCTACTGGCAAGAGTTCAAGGACGACCACGTGGGCCTGATGTGCAAGTTTGCCCAG
CCTGCCAGCAAGAAGATCGACCAGAACAAGCTGAAGCCCGAGATGGACGAGAAGGGCAATCTGACCACAG
CCGGCTTTGCCTGCTCTCAGTGTGGCCAGCCTCTGTTCGTGTACAAGCTGGAACAGGTGTCCGAGAAAGG
CAAGGCCTACACCAACTACTTCGGCAGATGTAACGTGGCCGAGCACGAGAAGCTGATTCTGCTGGCCCAG
CTGAAACCTGAGAAGGACTCTGATGAGGCCGTGACCTACAGCCTGGGCAAGTTTGGACAGAGAGCCCTGG
ACTTCTACAGCATCCACGTGACCAAAGAAAGCACACACCCCGTGAAGCCCCTGGCTCAGATCGCCGGCAA
TAGATACGCCTCTGGACCTGTGGGCAAAGCCCTGTCCGATGCCTGCATGGGAACAATCGCCAGCTTCCTG
AGCAAGTACCAGGACATCATCATCGAGCACCAGAAGGTGGTCAAGGGCAACCAGAAGAGACTGGAAAGCC
TGAGGGAGCTGGCCGGCAAAGAGAACCTGGAATACCCCAGCGTGACCCTGCCTCCTCAGCCTCACACAAA
AGAAGGCGTGGACGCCTACAACGAAGTGATCGCCAGAGTGAGAATGTGGGTCAACCTGAACCTGTGGCAG
AAGCTGAAACTGTCCAGGGACGACGCCAAGCCTCTGCTGAGACTGAAGGGCTTCCCTAGCTTCCCCGTGG
TGGAAAGAAGGGAGAATGAGGTGGACTGGTGGAACACCATCAACGAAGTCAAGAAACTGATCGATGCCAA
GAGAGACATGGGCAGAGTGTTTTGGAGCGGAGTGACCGCCGAGAAGAGAAACACCATCCTGGAAGGCTAC
AACTACCTGCCTAACGAGAACGACCACAAGAAGAGAGAGGGCAGCCTGGAAAACCCTAAGAAGCCCGCCA
AGAGACAGTTCGGCGACCTGCTGCTGTACCTGGAGAAGAAGTATGCCGGCGACTGGGGCAAAGTGTTCGA
TGAGGCCTGGGAGAGAATCGACAAGAAGATTGCCGGCCTGACCAGCCACATCGAGAGAGAGGAAGCCAGA
AACGCCGAGGACGCCCAGTCTAAAGCCGTGCTGACAGATTGGCTGAGAGCCAAGGCCAGCTTCGTGCTGG
AAAGGCTGAAAGAAATGGATGAGAAAGAGTTCTACGCCTGCGAGATCCAGCTGCAGAAGTGGTACGGGGA
CCTGAGAGGCAATCCCTTTGCCGTGGAAGCCGAGAACAGAGTGGTGGACATCAGCGGCTTTAGCATCGGC
TCTGACGGCCACTCCATCCAGTACAGGAACCTGCTGGCCTGGAAGTACCTGGAAAATGGCAAGAGAGAGT
TCTACCTGCTGATGAACTACGGCAAGAAGGGCAGAATCAGATTCACCGACGGCACCGACATCAAGAAAAG
CGGCAAGTGGCAGGGCCTGCTGTATGGCGGCGGAAAGGCCAAAGTGATCGACCTGACCTTCGATCCCGAC
GACGAGCAGCTGATCATTCTGCCTCTGGCCTTCGGCACCAGACAGGGCAGAGAGTTCATCTGGAACGATC
TGCTGTCCCTGGAAACCGGCCTGATCAAGCTGGCCAACGGCAGGGTGATCGAGAAAACCATCTACAACAA
GAAAATCGGCAGAGATGAGCCCGCACTGTTTGTGGCCCTGACCTTTGAGAGGAGAGAAGTGGTCGATCCC
AGCAACATCAAGCCCGTGAACCTGATCGGAGTGGACAGAGGCGAGAATATCCCTGCCGTGATTGCCCTGA
CAGACCCTGAGGGATGTCCCCTGCCTGAGTTTAAGGATAGCTCTGGCGGCCCTACCGACATCCTGAGAAT
CGGCGAGGGCTACAAAGAGAAGCAGAGAGCCATCCAGGCCGCCAAAGAGGTGGAACAGAGAAGAGCCGGC
GGATACAGCAGAAAGTTCGCCAGCAAGTCCAGAAACCTGGCCGATGACATGGTCAGGAACAGCGCCAGGG
ACCTGTTCTACCACGCCGTGACACATGATGCCGTGCTGGTGTTCGAGAACCTGTCAAGAGGCTTCGGCAG
ACAGGGAAAAAGAACCTTCATGACCGAGAGACAGTACACGAAGATGGAAGATTGGCTCACCGCCAAACTG
GCCTACGAGGGCCTGACAAGCAAGACCTACCTGTCCAAGACACTGGCCCAGTACACCTCCAAGACCTGCT
CCAATTGCGGCTTCACCATCACCACCGCCGACTACGATGGAATGCTCGTGAGACTGAAGAAAACCTCCGA
CGGCTGGGCCACCACACTGAACAACAAAGAGCTGAAAGCCGAGGGCCAGATCACCTACTACAACAGATAC
AAGAGGCAGACCGTCGAGAAAGAGCTGTCCGCCGAACTCGACAGACTGAGCGAGGAATCCGGCAACAACG
ACATCAGCAAGTGGACCAAGGGACGCAGAGATGAGGCCCTGTTCCTGCTGAAGAAGAGGTTCAGCCACAG
ACCTGTGCAAGAGCAGTTTGTGTGCCTGGATTGCGGCCACGAAGTGCACGCAGATGAACAGGCCGCTCTG
AATATCGCCAGAAGCTGGCTGTTCCTGCGTTCTCAGGAGTATAAGAAGTATCAGACGAATAAGACCACAG
GGAACACGGATAAACGGGCCTTCGTCGAAACATGGCAGTCCTTCTACAAGAGAAGGCTCAAAGAAGTGTG
GAAGCCCAACGCCACTAGTCCAAAAAAGAAGAGAAAGGTAGATTACAAAGATGACGATGACAAAGACTAC
AAGGATGATGATGATAAGGGATCCGGCGCAACAAACTTCTCTCTGCTGAAACAAGCCGGAGATGTCGAAG
AGAATCCTGGACCGACCGAGTACAAGCCCACGGTGCGCCTCGCCACCCGCGACGACGTCCCCAGGGCCGT
ACGCACCCTCGCCGCCGCGTTCGCCGACTACCCCGCCACGCGCCACACCGTCGATCCGGACCGCCACATC
GAGCGGGTCACCGAGCTGCAAGAACTCTTCCTCACGCGCGTCGGGCTCGACATCGGCAAGGTGTGGGTCG
CGGACGACGGCGCCGCGGTGGCGGTCTGGACCACGCCGGAGAGCGTCGAAGCGGGGGCGGTGTTCGCCGA
GATCGGCCCGCGCATGGCCGAGTTGAGCGGTTCCCGGCTGGCCGCGCAGCAACAGATGGAAGGCCTCCTG
GCGCCGCACCGGCCCAAGGAGCCCGCGTGGTTCCTGGCCACCGTCGGAGTCTCGCCCGACCACCAGGGCA
AGGGTCTGGGCAGCGCCGTCGTGCTCCCCGGAGTGGAGGCGGCCGAGCGCGCCGGGGTGCCCGCCTTCCT
GGAGACCTCCGCGCCCCGCAACCTCCCCTTCTACGAGCGGCTCGGCTTCACCGTCACCGCCGACGTCGAG
GTGCCCGAAGGACCGCGCACCTGGTGCATGACCCGCAAGCCCGGTGCCTGAACGCGTTAAGAATTCCTAG
AGCTCGCTGATCAGCCTCGACTGTGCCTTCTAGTTGCCAGCCATCTGTTGTTTGCCCCTCCCCCGTGCCT
TCCTTGACCCTGGAAGGTGCCACTCCCACTGTCCTTTCCTAATAAAATGAGGAAATTGCATCGCATTGTC
TGAGTAGGTGTCATTCTATTCTGGGGGGTGGGGTGGGGCAGGACAGCAAGGGGGAGGATTGGGAAGAGAA
TAGCAGGCATGCTGGGGAGCGGCCGCAGGAACCCCTAGTGATGGAGTTGGCCACTCCCTCTCTGCGCGCT
CGCTCGCTCACTGAGGCCGGGCGACCAAAGGTCGCCCGACGCCCGGGCTTTGCCCGGGCGGCCTCAGTGA
GCGAGCGAGCGCGCAGCTGCCTGCAGGGGCGCCTGATGCGGTATTTTCTCCTTACGCATCTGTGCGGTAT
TTCACACCGCATA
[142 nt withheld, positions 6034-6175]
C
[141 nt withheld, positions 6177-6317]
CCTTTGACGTTGGAGTCCACGTTCTTT
[37 nt withheld, positions 6345-6381]
ACCCTATCTCGGGCTATTCTTTTGATTTATAAGGGATTTTGCCGATTTCGGCCTATTGGTTAAAAAATGA
GCTGATTTAACAAAAATTTAACGCGAATTTTAACAAAATATTAACGTTTACAATTTTATGGTGCACTCTC
AGTACAATCTGCTCTGATGCCGCATAGTTAAGCCAGCCCCGACACCCGCCAACACCCGCTGACGCGCCCT
GACGGGCTTGTCTGCTCCCGGCATCCGCTTACAGACAAGCTGTGACCGTCTCCGGGAGCTGCATGTGTCA
GAGGTTTTCACCGTCATCACCGAAACGCGCGAGACGAAAGGGCCTCGTGATACGCCTATTTTTATAGGTT
AATGTCATGATAATAATGGTTTCTTAGACGTCAGGTGGCACTTTTCGGGGAAATGTGCGCGGAACCCCTA
TTTGTTTATTTTTCTAAATACATTCAAATATGTATCCGCTCATGAGACAATAACCCTGATAAATGCTTCA
ATAATATTGAAAAAGGAAGAGTATGAGTATTCAACATTTCCGTGTCGCCCTTATTCCCTTTTTTGCGGCA
TTTTGCCTTCCTGTTTTTGCTCACCCAGAAACGCTGGTGAAAGTAAAAGATGCTGAAGATCAGTTGGGTG
CACGAGTGGGTTACATCGAACTGGATCTCAACAGCGGTAAGATCCTTGAGAGTTTTCGCCCCGAAGAACG
TTTTCCAATGATGAGCACTTTTAAAGTTCTGCTATGTGGCGCGGTATTATCCCGTATTGACGCCGGGCAA
GAGCAACTCGGTCGCCGCATACACTATTCTCAGAATGACTTGGTTGAGTACTCACCAGTCACAGAAAAGC
ATCTTACGGATGGCATGACAGTAAGAGAATTATGCAGTGCTGCCATAACCATGAGTGATAACACTGCGGC
CAACTTACTTCTGACAACGATCGGAGGACCGAAGGAGCTAACCGCTTTTTTGCACAACATGGGGGATCAT
GTAACTCGCCTTGATCGTTGGGAACCGGAGCTGAATGAAGCCATACCAAACGACGAGCGTGACACCACGA
TGCCTGTAGCAATGGCAACAACGTTGCGCAAACTATTAACTGGCGAACTACTTACTCTAGCTTCCCGGCA
ACAATTAATAGACTGGATGGAGGCGGATAAAGTTGCAGGACCACTTCTGCGCTCGGCCCTTCCGGCTGGC
TGGTTTATTGCTGATAAATCTGGAGCCGGTGAGCGTGGAAGCCGCGGTATCATTGCAGCACTGGGGCCAG
ATGGTAAGCCCTCCCGTATCGTAGTTATCTACACGACGGGGAGTCAGGCAACTATGGATGAACGAAATAG
ACAGATCGCTGAGATAGGTGCCTCACTGATTAAGCATTGGTAACTGTCAGACCAAGTTTACTCATATATA
CTTTAGATTGATTTAAAACTTCATTTTTAATTTAAAAGGATCTAGGTGAAGATCCTTTTTGATAATCTCA
TGACCAAAATCCCTTAACGTGAGTTTTCGTTCCACTGAGCGTCAGACCCCGTAGAAAAGATCAAAGGATC
TTC
