Features (pLannotate 1.2.2; 18 found; start..end, strand, type, name):
     30..618     +  rep_origin     ori: high-copy-number ColE1/pMB1/pBR322/pUC origin of replication
    680..920     +  promoter       U6 promoter: RNA polymerase III promoter for human U6 snRNA
   1062..1347    +  enhancer       CMV enhancer: human cytomegalovirus immediate early enhancer; contains an 18-bp deletion relative to the standard CMV enhancer
   1349..1465    +  promoter       chicken β-actin promoter (fragment): contains a 21-bp deletion relative to the standard chicken β-actin promoter
   1482..1592    +  promoter       chicken β-actin promoter (fragment): contains a 21-bp deletion relative to the standard chicken β-actin promoter
   1593..1820    +  intron         hybrid intron: hybrid between chicken β-actin (CBA) and minute virus of mice (MMV) introns (Gray et al., 2011)
   4844..4864    +  CDS            SV40 NLS: nuclear localization signal of SV40 (simian virus 40) large T antigen
   4865..4881    +  CDS            5xFLAG (fragment): five tandem FLAG® epitope tags
   4892..4913    +  CDS            2xFLAG (fragment): two tandem FLAG® epitope tags
   4978..5575    +  CDS            PuroR (fragment): puromycin N-acetyltransferase; pac from Streptomyces; confers resistance to puromycin
   5615..5726    +  polyA_signal   bGH poly(A) signal: bovine growth hormone polyadenylation signal
   5831..5971    +  repeat_region  AAV2 ITR: inverted terminal repeat of adeno-associated virus serotype 2 inverted
   5976..6027    -  misc_feature   bom (fragment): basis of mobility region from pBR322
   6046..6501    +  rep_origin     f1 ori (sequence partly withheld): f1 bacteriophage origin of replication; arrow indicates direction of (+) strand synthesis
   6502..6551    -  misc_feature   bom (fragment): basis of mobility region from pBR322
   6653..6688    -  CDS            rop (fragment): Rop protein, which maintains plasmids at low copy number; rop
   6783..6887    +  promoter       AmpR promoter: bla
   6888..7748    +  CDS            AmpR: β-lactamase; bla; confers resistance to ampicillin, carbenicillin, and related antibiotics
>Addgene plasmid #180510 | pCAT105 | addgene full sequence | sequence record 359734 | Addgene Partial NGS Result
GACCCCGTAGAAAAGATCAAAGGATCTTCTTGAGATCCTTTTTTTCTGCGCGTAATCTGCTGCTTGCAAA
CAAAAAAACCACCGCTACCAGCGGTGGTTTGTTTGCCGGATCAAGAGCTACCAACTCTTTTTCCGAAGGT
AACTGGCTTCAGCAGAGCGCAGATACCAAATACTGTTCTTCTAGTGTAGCCGTAGTTAGGCCACCACTTC
AAGAACTCTGTAGCACCGCCTACATACCTCGCTCTGCTAATCCTGTTACCAGTGGCTGCTGCCAGTGGCG
ATAAGTCGTGTCTTACCGGGTTGGACTCAAGACGATAGTTACCGGATAAGGCGCAGCGGTCGGGCTGAAC
GGGGGGTTCGTGCACACAGCCCAGCTTGGAGCGAACGACCTACACCGAACTGAGATACCTACAGCGTGAG
CTATGAGAAAGCGCCACGCTTCCCGAAGGGAGAAAGGCGGACAGGTATCCGGTAAGCGGCAGGGTCGGAA
CAGGAGAGCGCACGAGGGAGCTTCCAGGGGGAAACGCCTGGTATCTTTATAGTCCTGTCGGGTTTCGCCA
CCTCTGACTTGAGCGTCGATTTTTGTGATGCTCGTCAGGGGGGCGGAGCCTATGGAAAAACGCCAGCAAC
GCGGCCTTTTTACGGTTCCTGGCCTTTTGCTGGCCTTTTGCTCACATGTGAGGGCCTATTTCCCATGATT
CCTTCATATTTGCATATACGATACAAGGCTGTTAGAGAGATAATTGGAATTAATTTGACTGTAAACACAA
AGATATTAGTACAAAATACGTGACGTAGAAAGTAATAATTTCTTGGGTAGTTTGCAGTTTTAAAATTATG
TTTTAAAATGGACTATCATATGCTTACCGTAACTTGAAAGTATTTCGATTTCTTGGCTTTATATATCTTG
TGGAAAGGACGAAACACCGGCGCTTTTATCTCATTACTTTGAGAGCCATCACCAGCGACTATGTCGTATG
GGTAAAGCGCTTATTTATCGGAGAAACCGATAAATAAGAAGCATCAAAGGGGTCTTCGAGAAGACCCTTT
TTTTTGGTACCCGTTACATAACTTACGGTAAATGGCCCGCCTGGCTGACCGCCCAACGACCCCCGCCCAT
TGACGTCAATAGTAACGCCAATAGGGACTTTCCATTGACGTCAATGGGTGGAGTATTTACGGTAAACTGC
CCACTTGGCAGTACATCAAGTGTATCATATGCCAAGTACGCCCCCTATTGACGTCAATGACGGTAAATGG
CCCGCCTGGCATTGTGCCCAGTACATGACCTTATGGGACTTTCCTACTTGGCAGTACATCTACGTATTAG
TCATCGCTATTACCATGGTCGAGGTGAGCCCCACGTTCTGCTTCACTCTCCCCATCTCCCCCCCCTCCCC
ACCCCCAATTTTGTATTTATTTATTTTTTAATTATTTTGTGCAGCGATGGGGGCGGGGGGGGGGGNNNNN
NNNNNNNNNNNAGGCGGAGAGGTGCGGCGGCAGCCAATCAGAGCGGCGCGCTCCGAAAGTTTCCTTTTAT
GGCGAGGCGGCGGCGGCGGCGGCCCTATAAAAAGCGAAGCGCGCGGCGGGCGGGAGTCGCTGCGCGCTGC
CTTCGCCCCGTGCCCCGCTCCGCCGCCGCCTCGCGCCGCCCGCCCCGGCTCTGACTGACCGCGTTACTCC
CACAGGTGAGCGGGCGGGACGGCCCTTCTCCTCCGGGCTGTAATTAGCTGAGCAAGAGGTAAGGGTTTAA
GGGATGGTTGGTTGGTGGGGTATTAATGTTTAATTACCTGGAGCACCTGCCTGAAATCACTTTTTTTCAG
GTTGGACCGGTGCCACCATGGCCCCAAAGAAGAAGCGGAAGGTCAGCGAAAAGAGAATCAACAAGATCAG
GAAGAAGCTGAGCGCCGACAACGCCACCAAGCCTGTGTCTAGGAGTGGCCCCATGAAAACCCTGCTCGTC
AGAGTGATGACCGACGACCTGAAGAAGAGACTGGAAAAGAGGAGGAAGAAACCCGAAGTGATGCCCCAAG
TGATCAGCAACAACGCCGCCAACAACCTGAGAATGCTGCTGGACGACTACACCAAGATGAAGGAAGCCAT
CCTGCAGGTCTACTGGCAAGAGTTCAAGGACGACCACGTGGGCCTGATGTGCAAGTTTGCCCAGCCTGCC
AGCAAGAAGATCGACCAGAACAAGCTGAAGCCCGAGATGGACGAGAAGGGCAATCTGACCACAGCCGGCT
TTGCCTGCTCTCAGTGTGGCCAGCCTCTGTTCGTGTACAAGCTGGAACAGGTGTCCGAGAAAGGCAAGGC
CTACACCAACTACTTCGGCAGATGTAACGTGGCCGAGCACGAGAAGCTGATTCTGCTGGCCCAGCTGAAA
CCTGAGAAGGACTCTGATGAGGCCGTGACCTACAGCCTGGGCAAGTTTGGACAGAGAGCCCTGGACTTCT
ACAGCATCCACGTGACCAAAGAAAGCACACACCCCGTGAAGCCCCTGGCTCAGATCGCCGGCAATAGATA
CGCCTCTGGACCTGTGGGCAAAGCCCTGTCCGATGCCTGCATGGGAACAATCGCCAGCTTCCTGAGCAAG
TACCAGGACATCATCATCGAGCACCAGAAGGTGGTCAAGGGCAACCAGAAGAGACTGGAAAGCCTGAGGG
AGCTGGCCGGCAAAGAGAACCTGGAATACCCCAGCGTGACCCTGCCTCCTCAGCCTCACACAAAAGAAGG
CGTGGACGCCTACAACGAAGTGATCGCCAGAGTGAGAATGTGGGTCAACCTGAACCTGTGGCAGAAGCTG
AAACTGTCCAGGGACGACGCCAAGCCTCTGCTGAGACTGAAGGGCTTCCCTAGCTTCCCCGTGGTGGAAA
GAAGGGAGAATGAGGTGGACTGGTGGAACACCATCAACGAAGTCAAGAAACTGATCGATGCCAAGAGAGA
CATGGGCAGAGTGTTTTGGAGCGGAGTGACCGCCGAGAAGAGAAACACCATCCTGGAAGGCTACAACTAC
CTGCCTAACGAGAACGACCACAAGAAGAGAGAGGGCAGCCTGGAAAACCCTAAGAAGCCCGCCAAGAGAC
AGTTCGGCGACCTGCTGCTGTACCTGGAGAAGAAGTATGCCGGCGACTGGGGCAAAGTGTTCGATGAGGC
CTGGGAGAGAATCGACAAGAAGATTGCCGGCCTGACCAGCCACATCGAGAGAGAGGAAGCCAGAAACGCC
GAGGACGCCCAGTCTAAAGCCGTGCTGACAGATTGGCTGAGAGCCAAGGCCAGCTTCGTGCTGGAAAGGC
TGAAAGAAATGGATGAGAAAGAGTTCTACGCCTGCGAGATCCAGCTGCAGAAGTGGTACGGGGACCTGAG
AGGCAATCCCTTTGCCGTGGAAGCCGAGAACAGAGTGGTGGACATCAGCGGCTTTAGCATCGGCTCTGAC
GGCCACTCCATCCAGTACAGGAACCTGCTGGCCTGGAAGTACCTGGAAAATGGCAAGAGAGAGTTCTACC
TGCTGATGAACTACGGCAAGAAGGGCAGAATCAGATTCACCGACGGCACCGACATCAAGAAAAGCGGCAA
GTGGCAGGGCCTGCTGTATGGCGGCGGAAAGGCCAAAGTGATCGACCTGACCTTCGATCCCGACGACGAG
CAGCTGATCATTCTGCCTCTGGCCTTCGGCACCAGACAGGGCAGAGAGTTCATCTGGAACGATCTGCTGT
CCCTGGAAACCGGCCTGATCAAGCTGGCCAACGGCAGGGTGATCGAGAAAACCATCTACAACAAGAAAAT
CGGCAGAGATGAGCCCGCACTGTTTGTGGCCCTGACCTTTGAGAGGAGAGAAGTGGTCGATCCCAGCAAC
ATCAAGCCCGTGAACCTGATCGGAGTGGACAGAGGCGAGAATATCCCTGCCGTGATTGCCCTGACAGACC
CTGAGGGATGTCCCCTGCCTGAGTTTAAGGATAGCTCTGGCGGCCCTACCGACATCCTGAGAATCGGCGA
GGGCTACAAAGAGAAGCAGAGAGCCATCCAGGCCGCCAAAGAGGTGGAACAGAGAAGAGCCGGCGGATAC
AGCAGAAAGTTCGCCAGCAAGTCCAGAAACCTGGCCGATGACATGGTCAGGAACAGCGCCAGGGACCTGT
TCTACCACGCCGTGACACATGATGCCGTGCTGGTGTTCGAGAACCTGTCAAGAGGCTTCGGCAGACAGGG
AAAAAGAACCTTCATGACCGAGAGACAGTACACGAAGATGGAAGATTGGCTCACCGCCAAACTGGCCTAC
GAGGGCCTGACAAGCAAGACCTACCTGTCCAAGACACTGGCCCAGTACACCTCCAAGACCTGCTCCAATT
GCGGCTTCACCATCACCACCGCCGACTACGATGGAATGCTCGTGAGACTGAAGAAAACCTCCGACGGCTG
GGCCACCACACTGAACAACAAAGAGCTGAAAGCCGAGGGCCAGATCACCTACTACAACAGATACAAGAGG
CAGACCGTCGAGAAAGAGCTGTCCGCCGAACTCGACAGACTGAGCGAGGAATCCGGCAACAACGACATCA
GCAAGTGGACCAAGGGACGCAGAGATGAGGCCCTGTTCCTGCTGAAGAAGAGGTTCAGCCACAGACCTGT
GCAAGAGCAGTTTGTGTGCCTGGATTGCGGCCATGAAGTGCACGCAGATGAACAGGCCGCTCTGAATATC
GCCAGAAGCTGGCTGTTCCTGCGTTCTCAGGAGTATAAGAAGTATCAGACGAATAAGACCACAGGGAACA
CGGATAAACGGGCCTTCGTCGAAACATGGCAGTCCTTCTACAAGAGAAGGCTCAAAGAAGTGTGGAAGCC
CAACGCCACTAGTCCAAAAAAGAAGAGAAAGGTAGATTACAAAGATGACGATGACAAAGACTACAAGGAT
GATGATGATAAGGGATCCGGCGCAACAAACTTCTCTCTGCTGAAACAAGCCGGAGATGTCGAAGAGAATC
CTGGACCGACCGAGTACAAGCCCACGGTGCGCCTCGCCACCCGCGACGACGTCCCCAGGGCCGTACGCAC
CCTCGCCGCCGCGTTCGCCGACTACCCCGCCACGCGCCACACCGTCGATCCGGACCGCCACATCGAGCGG
GTCACCGAGCTGCAAGAACTCTTCCTCACGCGCGTCGGGCTCGACATCGGCAAGGTGTGGGTCGCGGACG
ACGGCGCCGCGGTGGCGGTCTGGACCACGCCGGAGAGCGTCGAAGCGGGGGCGGTGTTCGCCGAGATCGG
CCCGCGCATGGCCGAGTTGAGCGGTTCCCGGCTGGCCGCGCAGCAACAGATGGAAGGCCTCCTGGCGCCG
CACCGGCCCAAGGAGCCCGCGTGGTTCCTGGCCACCGTCGGAGTCTCGCCCGACCACCAGGGCAAGGGTC
TGGGCAGCGCCGTCGTGCTCCCCGGAGTGGAGGCGGCCGAGCGCGCCGGGGTGCCCGCCTTCCTGGAGAC
CTCCGCGCCCCGCAACCTCCCCTTCTACGAGCGGCTCGGCTTCACCGTCACCGCCGACGTCGAGGTGCCC
GAAGGACCGCGCACCTGGTGCATGACCCGCAAGCCCGGTGCCTGAACGCGTTAAGAATTCCTAGAGCTCG
CTGATCAGCCTCGACTGTGCCTTCTAGTTGCCAGCCATCTGTTGTTTGCCCCTCCCCCGTGCCTTCCTTG
ACCCTGGAAGGTGCCACTCCCACTGTCCTTTCCTAATAAAATGAGGAAATTGCATCGCATTGTCTGAGTA
GGTGTCATTCTATTCTGGGGGGTGGGGTGGGGCAGGACAGCAAGGGGGAGGATTGGGAAGAGAATAGCAG
GCATGCTGGGGAGCGGCCGCAGGAACCCCTAGTGATGGAGTTGGCCACTCCCTCTCTGCGCGCTCGCTCG
CTCACTGAGGCCGGGCGACCAAAGGTCGCCCGACGCCCGGGCTTTGCCCGGGCGGCCTCAGTGAGCGAGC
GAGCGCGCAGCTGCCTGCAGGGGCGCCTGATGCGGTATTTTCTCCTTACGCATCTGTGCGGTATTTCACA
CCGCATA
[95 nt withheld, positions 6028-6122]
T
[46 nt withheld, positions 6124-6169]
C
[141 nt withheld, positions 6171-6311]
CCTTTGACGTTGGAGTCCACGTTCTTT
[37 nt withheld, positions 6339-6375]
ACTCTATCTCGGGCTATTCTTTTGATTTATAAGGGATTTTGCCGATTTCGGTCTATTGGTTAAAAAATGA
GCTGATTTAACAAAAATTTAACGCGAATTTTAACAAAATATTAACGTTTACAATTTTATGGTGCACTCTC
AGTACAATCTGCTCTGATGCCGCATAGTTAAGCCAGCCCCGACACCCGCCAACACCCGCTGACGCGCCCT
GACGGGCTTGTCTGCTCCCGGCATCCGCTTACAGACAAGCTGTGACCGTCTCCGGGAGCTGCATGTGTCA
GAGGTTTTCACCGTCATCACCGAAACGCGCGAGACGAAAGGGCCTCGTGATACGCCTATTTTTATAGGTT
AATGTCATGATAATAATGGTTTCTTAGACGTCAGGTGGCACTTTTCGGGGAAATGTGCGCGGAACCCCTA
TTTGTTTATTTTTCTAAATACATTCAAATATGTATCCGCTCATGAGACAATAACCCTGATAAATGCTTCA
ATAATATTGAAAAAGGAAGAGTATGAGTATTCAACATTTCCGTGTCGCCCTTATTCCCTTTTTTGCGGCA
TTTTGCCTTCCTGTTTTTGCTCACCCAGAAACGCTGGTGAAAGTAAAAGATGCTGAAGATCAGTTGGGTG
CACGAGTGGGTTACATCGAACTGGATCTCAACAGCGGTAAGATCCTTGAGAGTTTTCGCCCCGAAGAACG
TTTTCCAATGATGAGCACTTTTAAAGTTCTGCTATGTGGCGCGGTATTATCCCGTATTGACGCCGGGCAA
GAGCAACTCGGTCGCCGCATACACTATTCTCAGAATGACTTGGTTGAGTACTCACCAGTCACAGAAAAGC
ATCTTACGGATGGCATGACAGTAAGAGAATTATGCAGTGCTGCCATAACCATGAGTGATAACACTGCGGC
CAACTTACTTCTGACAACGATCGGAGGACCGAAGGAGCTAACCGCTTTTTTGCACAACATGGGGGATCAT
GTAACTCGCCTTGATCGTTGGGAACCGGAGCTGAATGAAGCCATACCAAACGACGAGCGTGACACCACGA
TGCCTGTAGCAATGGCAACAACGTTGCGCAAACTATTAACTGGCGAACTACTTACTCTAGCTTCCCGGCA
ACAATTAATAGACTGGATGGAGGCGGATAAAGTTGCAGGACCACTTCTGCGCTCGGCCCTTCCGGCTGGC
TGGTTTATTGCTGATAAATCTGGAGCCGGTGAGCGTGGAAGCCGCGGTATCATTGCAGCACTGGGGCCAG
ATGGTAAGCCCTCCCGTATCGTAGTTATCTACACGACGGGGAGTCAGGCAACTATGGATGAACGAAATAG
ACAGATCGCTGAGATAGGTGCCTCACTGATTAAGCATTGGTAACTGTCAGACCAAGTTTACTCATATATA
CTTTAGATTGATTTAAAACTTCATTTTTAATTTAAAAGGATCTAGGTGAAGATCCTTTTTGATAATCTCA
TGACCAAAATCCCTTAACGTGAGTTTTCGTTCCACTGAGCGTCA
